Addgene plasmid #10861: p4027 GST-ubiquitin
Depositing lab: Peter Howley. Depositing organization: Harvard Medical School. Publication: The HPV-16 E6 and E6-AP complex functions as a ubiquitin-protein ligase in the ubiquitination of p53. Scheffner M, Huibregtse JM, Vierstra RD, Howley PM. Cell. 1993 Nov 5. 75(3):495-505. 10.1016/0092-8674(93)90384-3 PubMed 8221889.
Backbone
  Vector backbone: pGEX-2TK
  Backbone manufacturer: Amersham
  Backbone size w/o insert (bp): 4969
  Vector type: Bacterial Expression
Growth in bacteria
  Bacterial resistance: Ampicillin, 100 μg/mL
  Growth temperature: 37°C
  Growth strain: DH5alpha
  Copy number: High Copy
Gene/Insert
  Gene/Insert name: ubiquitin (alt name: UB14)
  Species: S. cerevisiae (budding yeast)
  Entrez Gene: UBI4 (a.k.a. YLL039C, SCD2, UB14)
  Tag / fusion protein: GST (N terminal on insert)
  Cloning method: Restriction Enzyme; 5′ cloning site BamHI (not destroyed); 3′ cloning site EcoRI (not destroyed)
  Sequencing primers: 5′ pGEX5'
Terms and licenses: Academic/Nonprofit Terms; Industry Terms: Not Available to Industry
Depositor comments: See author's map.
How to cite: p4027 GST-ubiquitin was a gift from Peter Howley (Addgene plasmid # 10861 ; http://n2t.net/addgene:10861 ; RRID:Addgene_10861)
