[The description below was written by a language model from this plasmid's Addgene catalogue record.]
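Description:
p4027 GST-ubiquitin is a bacterial expression plasmid built on the pGEX-2TK backbone (about 5 kb without insert), designed to produce ubiquitin as a glutathione S-transferase fusion protein in E. coli. It is maintained as a high-copy plasmid under ampicillin selection. The record gives no feature table, so the promoter, origin and other backbone elements are not listed. In general, pGEX-series vectors drive the GST fusion from an IPTG-inducible tac promoter and carry lacI for repression. The 2TK variant places a thrombin cleavage site and a protein kinase A recognition site between GST and the cloning site, so the fusion partner can be released from GST or radiolabelled in vitro by phosphorylation.

The insert is ubiquitin from Saccharomyces cerevisiae, linked to the UBI4 gene (the yeast polyubiquitin locus). It was cloned between BamHI and EcoRI sites, both of which are retained, so that GST sits at the N terminus of ubiquitin. The record does not state the insert size or whether it encodes a single ubiquitin unit or more than one repeat; the depositor refers users to the author's map for details.

The GST moiety allows the recombinant protein to be purified on glutathione affinity resin. The associated publication describes the HPV-16 E6 and E6-AP complex acting as a ubiquitin-protein ligase in the ubiquitination of p53. This suggests the plasmid served as a source of purified, tagged ubiquitin for in vitro ubiquitination assays, where conjugates carrying GST-ubiquitin can be followed or recovered through the tag. The record itself does not spell out this use.
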