>Addgene plasmid #10861 | p4027 GST-ubiquitin | addgene partial sequence | sequence record 17854 | 10861 with pGEX5'
TCGGATCTGGTTCCGCGTGGATCTCGTCGTGCATCTGTTGGATCCCAGATTTTCGTCAAGACTTTGACCG
GTAAAACCATAACATTGGAAGTTGAATCTTCCGATACCATCGACAACGTTAAGTCGAAAATTCAAGACAA
GGAAGGTATCCCTCCAGATCAACAAAGATTGATCTTTGCCGGTAAGCAGCTAGAAGACGGTAGAACGCTG
TCTGATTACAACATTCAGAAGGAGTCCACCTTACATCTTGTGCTAAGGCTAAGAGGTGGTTGAGAATTCA
TCGTGACTGACTGACGATCTGCCTCGCGCGTTTCGGTGATGACGGTGAAAACCTCTGACACATGCAGCTC
CCGGAGACGGTCACAGCTTGTCTGTAAGCGGATGCCGGGAGCAGACAAGCCCGTCAGGGCGCGTCAGCGG
GTGTTGGCGGGTGTCGGGGCGCAGCCATGACCCAGTCACGTAGCGATAGCGGAGTGTATAATTCTTGAAG
ACGAAAGGGCCTCGTGATACGCCTATTTTTATAGGTTAATGTCATGATAATAATGGTTTCTTAGACGTCA
GGTGGCACTTTTCGGGGAAATGTGCGCGGAACCCCTATTTGTTTATTTTTCTAAATACATTCAAATATGT
ATCCGCTCATGAGACAATAACCCTGATAAATGCTTCAATAATATTGAAAAAGGAAGAGTATGAGTATTCA
ACATTTCCGTGTCGCCCTTATTCCCTTTTTTGCGGCATTTTGCCTTCCTGTTTTTGCTCACCCAGAAACG
CTGGTGAAAGTAAAAGATGCTGAAGATCAGTTGGGTGCACGAGTGGGTTACATCGAACTGGATCTCAACA
GCGGTAAGATCCTTGAGAGTTTTCGCCCCGAAGAACGTTTTCCAATGATGAGCACTTTTAAAGTTCTGCT
ATGTGGCGCGGTATTATCCCGTGTTGACGCCGGGC
